Addgene plasmid #135870: D57_Ld_190640
Purpose: Expression of Leishmania donovani ectodomain in mammalian cells
Depositing lab: Gavin Wright. Depositing organization: Wellcome Sanger Institute. Publication: Systematic identification of genes encoding cell surface and secreted proteins that are essential for in vitro growth and infection in Leishmania donovani. Roberts AJ, Ong HB, Clare S, Brandt C, Harcourt K, Franssen SU, Cotton JA, Muller-Sienerth N, Wright GJ. PLoS Pathog. 2022 Feb 24;18(2):e1010364. doi: 10.1371/journal.ppat.1010364. eCollection 2022 Feb. PubMed 35202447.
Backbone
  Vector backbone: pTT3
  Backbone manufacturer: Yves Durocher, NRC
  Backbone size w/o insert (bp): 6132
  Vector type: Mammalian Expression
Growth in bacteria
  Bacterial resistance: Ampicillin, 100 μg/mL
  Growth temperature: 37°C
  Growth strain: DH5alpha
  Copy number: High Copy
Gene/Insert
  Gene/Insert name: extracellular receptor, putative (alt name: LDPBK_190640)
  Species: Leishmania donovani
  Insert size (bp): 2484
  Tag / fusion protein: biotinylation sequence and His tag (C terminal on insert)
  Cloning method: Unknown
Terms and licenses: Academic/Nonprofit Terms; Industry Terms: Not Available to Industry
How to cite: D57_Ld_190640 was a gift from Gavin Wright (Addgene plasmid # 135870 ; http://n2t.net/addgene:135870 ; RRID:Addgene_135870)
