[The description below was written by a language model from this plasmid's Addgene catalogue record and pLannotate feature annotations shown in this document.]
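Description:
D57_Ld_190640 is a mammalian expression plasmid built on the pTT3 backbone for producing the extracellular domain of a Leishmania donovani surface protein as a soluble, secreted recombinant protein. It is maintained in E. coli through a high-copy ColE1/pUC-type origin and selected with ampicillin via the β-lactamase gene. The backbone also carries a fragment of the Epstein-Barr virus oriP, an element that allows episomal retention and amplification in mammalian cells expressing EBNA1, which suits it to transient transfection for protein production. Short lac regulatory remnants (CAP site, lac promoter and operator, a lacI fragment) and small tet promoter and bla fragments are backbone carry-over with no evident role in expression.

The expression cassette is driven by the human CMV immediate early enhancer and promoter, followed by adenovirus-derived leader and splice sequences and a chimeric intron fragment that promote efficient processing of the transcript. The hit to adenoviral preterminal protein on the reverse strand most likely reflects this adenoviral leader region rather than a functional coding sequence. A fragment of the mouse immunoglobulin heavy chain signal sequence opens the reading frame and directs the product into the secretory pathway. The insert is listed as a putative extracellular receptor (LDPBK_190640) of about 2.5 kb, fused at its C terminus to a biotinylation sequence and a His tag. Neither the insert nor the tags are annotated in the feature table, but they should lie in the unannotated span between the signal sequence and the rabbit β-globin polyadenylation signal. The tags permit metal-affinity purification and capture of biotinylated protein on streptavidin. The plasmid comes from a systematic study of L. donovani cell surface and secreted proteins.
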