Features (pLannotate 1.2.2; 17 found; start..end, strand, type, name):
      7..386     +  enhancer       CMV enhancer: human cytomegalovirus immediate early enhancer
    388..587     +  promoter       CMV promoter: human cytomegalovirus (CMV) immediate early promoter
    655..693     +  misc_feature   Ad SA (fragment): adenovirus major late transcript splice acceptor (Friedrich and Soriano, 1991)
    726..935     -  CDS            PTP (fragment): TERM_ADE02 - Experimental evidence at protein level: Swiss-Prot protein existence level 1. Protein covalently bound to the viral DNA that acts as a primer for viral genomic replication by DNA strand displacement. Assembles on the viral origin of replication in an initiation complex with viral polymerase, DBP, host NFIA and host POU2F1/OCT1. During initiation, the polymerase covalently couples the first dCTP with Ser- 580 of pTP. The terminal protein stimulates the template activity over 20 fold compared to protein-free templates. Neo-synthesized viral genomes are linked to two preterminal prot
    966..1055    +  intron         chimeric intron (fragment): chimera between introns from adenovirus and immunoglobulin heavy chain genes
   1074..1120    +  CDS            IgH signal sequence (fragment): signal sequence from the mouse immunoglobulin heavy chain variable region
   3849..3904    +  polyA_signal   β-globin poly(A) signal: rabbit β-globin polyadenylation signal (Gil and Proudfoot, 1987)
   4418..6099    -  rep_origin     oriP (fragment): Epstein-Barr virus oriP replication origin (Yates et al., 2000)
   6226..6330    +  promoter       AmpR promoter: bla
   6331..7191    +  CDS            AmpR: β-lactamase; bla; confers resistance to ampicillin, carbenicillin, and related antibiotics
   7362..7950    +  rep_origin     ori: high-copy-number ColE1/pMB1/pBR322/pUC origin of replication
   8133..8225    +  CDS            lacI (fragment): lac repressor; lacI; The lac repressor binds to the lac operator to inhibit transcription in E. coli. This inhibition can be relieved by adding lactose or isopropyl-β-D-thiogalactopyranoside (IPTG).
   8238..8259    +  protein_bind   CAP binding site: CAP binding activates transcription in the presence of cAMP. E. coli catabolite activator protein
   8274..8304    +  promoter       lac promoter: promoter for the E. coli lac operon
   8312..8328    +  protein_bind   lac operator: The lac repressor binds to the lac operator to inhibit transcription in E. coli. This inhibition can be relieved by adding lactose or isopropyl-β-D-thiogalactopyranoside (IPTG). lac repressor encoded by lacI
   8398..8414    +  promoter       tet promoter (fragment): E. coli promoter for tetracycline efflux protein gene
   8424..8449    -  CDS            bla(M) (fragment): β-lactamase lacking the signal sequence; bla(M); allows cytosolic expression of β-lactamase
>Addgene plasmid #135870 | D57_Ld_190640 | addgene full sequence | sequence record 275109 | Addgene NGS Result
CATGTTGACATTGATTATTGACTAGTTATTAATAGTAATCAATTACGGGGTCATTAGTTCATAGCCCATA
TATGGAGTTCCGCGTTACATAACTTACGGTAAATGGCCCGCCTGGCTGACCGCCCAACGACCCCCGCCCA
TTGACGTCAATAATGACGTATGTTCCCATAGTAACGCCAATAGGGACTTTCCATTGACGTCAATGGGTGG
AGTATTTACGGTAAACTGCCCACTTGGCAGTACATCAAGTGTATCATATGCCAAGTCCGCCCCCTATTGA
CGTCAATGACGGTAAATGGCCCGCCTGGCATTATGCCCAGTACATGACCTTACGGGACTTTCCTACTTGG
CAGTACATCTACGTATTAGTCATCGCTATTACCATGGTGATGCGGTTTTGGCAGTACACCAATGGGCGTG
GATAGCGGTTTGACTCACGGGGATTTCCAAGTCTCCACCCCATTGACGTCAATGGGAGTTTGTTTTGGCA
CCAAAATCAACGGGACTTTCCAAAATGTCGTAATAACCCCGCCCCGTTGACGCAAATGGGCGGTAGGCGT
GTACGGTGGGAGGTCTATATAAGCAGAGCTCGTTTAGTGAACCGTCAGATCCTCACTCTCTTCCGCATCG
CTGTCTGCGAGGGCCAGCTGTTGGGCTCGCGGTTGAGGACAAACTCTTCGCGGTCTTTCCAGTACTCTTG
GATCGGAAACCCGTCGGCCTCCGAACGGTACTCCGCCACCGAGGGACCTGAGCGAGTCCGCATCGACCGG
ATCGGAAAACCTCTCGAGAAAGGCGTCTAACCAGTCACAGTCGCAAGGTAGGCTGAGCACCGTGGCGGGC
GGCAGCGGGTGGCGGTCGGGGTTGTTTCTGGCGGAGGTGCTGCTGATGATGTAATTAAAGTAGGCGGTCT
TGAGACGGCGGATGGTCGAGGTGAGGTGTGGCAGGCTTGAGATCCAGCTGTTGGGGTGAGTACTCCCTCT
CAAAAGCGGGCATTACTTCTGCGCTAAGATTGTCAGTTTCCAAAAACGAGGAGGATTTGATATTCACCTG
GCCCGATCTGGCCATACACTTGAGTGACAATGACATCCACTTTGCCTTTCTCTCCACAGGTGTCCACTCC
CAGGTCCAAGTTTGCCACCATGGAGTTTCAGACCCAGGTACTCATGTCCCTGCTGCTCTGCATGTCTGGT
GCGGCCGCCGCTGCCACAGGCAATAGCTCTGGCCTCGTGTGGGTCATCCTGACCGACCTGAGCCGGACCA
CCATGACCGAGGCCAGCCTGAGCGAGGCCATCACCGCCTTTCTGACCAACACCAGCGCCACCCACCAGTA
CCTGAACACCCTGTTCCGGCCTGCCCCCATCATCCTGGACACCGGCGGCAATCTGCTGACCGCCCTGACC
CAGATCACCGTGCTGCTGAGCAACCCCCTGACCTTCCCCAGCGTGCTGTTCCTGGCCGAGACAGCCGATG
TGTCCGCCAGCGTGGTGGACATGCTGCGGCAGAACGACACCACCAGCGACATCCTGATCATCAGCGCCCA
CAGCAGCAACACCCGGCTGTGCGACCCCAAGACCAACCTGCGGACCATGTGCATGGTGCCCCGGGACATG
ATCAACGTGCGGGGCCTGCTGGAAGTGGTGTCCAACCAGCTGAACTGGTACAGCATGAGCCTGGCCCTGA
GCAACGACGACTACGGCGACGGCGTGGCCCAGGCCGTGACATCTGAGGGCCAGACCGCCAGCACCACCGC
CACAATCGTGGCCCACGCCTTCATGAACGGCGCTGCCTCCACCACCGACGACGATGCCGTGGTGGCCTCC
CTGATCAAGTACCGGGCCAGAGGCGTGGGCTGCTTCCTGAGAGAGGCCGAGACAAGACGGCTGCACGCCG
CCGTGGAACGGAATCGGAGAGCCGCCAACAGCGTGTTCCTGATCGCCAGCCGCGAGAGCCTGAACGTGCT
GCCCGATCTGACCAGCGACGTGAACGGCACCGCCAAGCCCTGGGGCGCCATCTTCGTGTCCGCCTACACC
CCCCCTGCCGAGCTGGTGTCCCAGGGCTTCTTTCCCACCACCCACGGCACAGCCGTGGACGAGTACGGCG
CCTTCGTGCTGAGCCATCTGCTGGACGGCCTGCTGATGCTGGATGCCGCCAAGGGCGCCATCGACAACAT
GAGCGCCCTGAGGGCCGCCAGATTCCGGGGCTACACCGGCAACGTGGCCTTCGACAGCATCTACTACCAG
CGGGTGGAAACCGTGTTCAGCCTGATCACCGCCAGCCACACCGTGCGGAACCCCCTGGTCACCTGGACCC
TGAAGAACTACAGCAGCGACGCCGCCCAGGTCAACGCCAACCCCAATGTGACCAGCGCCCTGATTAAGAC
CAGCCCCCTGCGGACCGCCAAGATCTGCATGGCCAGCCCCAGCAACTGCGCCTTCACCCAGATGATGATC
AGCATGCTGTTCGTGCTGACAGCCCACAACGAGAACGTGGCCGACAACGACAGCGACTCCGTGTTCAACT
TCTACCCCGTGGCCGTGTCCACCGGCGCCTCTGGCGTGATGGGACTGGCCTCTCTGATCCCTATCGCCCG
GTCCTGCACCGTGCTGACCGGACCTGGAAGCGACGCCGTGGTCATGGCCGTGACCCCCGTGGTCAACGAG
TTCCACATCCCCCAGCTGGACTACGCCGTGTCCAACGACTACTTCACCGACAACGTGCACACCTACCCCT
ACTTCAGCAGAAGCCTGCCCAAGAACACCTTCGCCGACGTGGCCGTGACACAGCTGTGCGTGCACTACGG
CTGGGAGCGCGTGATCATCGTGACCAGCAACGACCAGTTCGGCATCAGCAGAGCCCAGAGCATGGCCACC
CGGATGCAGCAGCAGAACCTGTACGTGGAAGCCACCTACTACCTGAGCGACGGCAACAACGCCACCGTGG
CCGACTGCATGGAAAAGATCTACGCCAAGCTGGTGTCTCGGATCATCATCCTGATTAACCCCTTCACAGC
CGCCCAGGCCGAAACCTTCTTCAGACTGAGCGACTACCTGACCTATATGCGGCAGTACATCTTCTTCATG
GACAGCGCCCTGTGCCACGCCGCTGCCGCCTCTGCTAATGGCGCCGCTCTGAGACAGAAGCTGCCCAGCA
GCATCTGCATCTACCCCAACGTGACCCAGACCCGGCTGGCCGCCCTGAATACCCTGTACACCAGCAGCGA
CTACGCCACCACCCGGCAGGAAATGCGGAAGCTGATGTCCGACGGCGGCTTCCTGAGCAGCGTGGAAAGC
TGCGACATCAGCAGCATCAGCCCCTACGCCGGCTTCGCCGTGGATGCCGGCTACGTGCTGATCGACAGCG
TGTCCAGAGCCGTGGCCGAGAACGTGTCCCTGAATGTGGCCGCCCATCTGCTGCCCTACATCAGAAGCAC
CAGCATCGACAACTTCGCCGGCGACTGCACCATCGACAGCACCGGCAACAGACTGTACGCCGCCTACAGC
ATCAACATCCAGCTGCTGAACGGCAGCAGCCTGTTCATCGGCACCTGGAACAGCAAGGCCAGCCCTGCCC
TGGAAATCACCGAGTGGTCCTTCGTGTGGCTGACCAACAGCACCGCCGTGCCCCTGGACACCTTCCGGGA
CGCCAGCTTTGTGCTGAGCACCGCCTTTAGCGCCAGCCCCGGAGGCGCGCCCGGCAGCCTGCACCACATC
CTGGACGCCCAGAAGATGCTGTGGAACCACAGGGACAGGAACCTGCCTCCTCTGGCCCCTCTGGGCCCCC
ACCACCATCACCACCATTGAGTCTAGACACGTGATTAATTAAGGATCCCCCGACCTCGACCTCTGGCTAA
TAAAGGAAATTTATTTTCATTGCAATAGTGTGTTGGAATTTTTTGTGTCTCTCACTCGGAAGGACATATG
GGAGGGCAAATCATTTGGTCGAGATCCCTCGGAGATCTCTAGCTAGAGGATCGATCCCCGCCCCGGACGA
ACTAAACCTGACTACGACATCTCTGCCCCTTCTTCGCGGGGCAGTGCATGTAATCCCTTCAGTTGGTTGG
TACAACTTGCCAACTGGGCCCTGTTCCACATGTGACACGGGGGGGGACCAAACACAAAGGGGTTCTCTGA
CTGTAGTTGACATCCTTATAAATGGATGTGCACATTTGCCAACACTGAGTGGCTTTCATCCTGGAGCAGA
CTTTGCAGTCTGTGGACTGCAACACAACATTGCCTTTATGTGTAACTCTTGGCTGAAGCTCTTACACCAA
TGCTGGGGGACATGTACCTCCCAGGGGCCCAGGAAGACTACGGGAGGCTACACCAACGTCAATCAGAGGG
GCCTGTGTAGCTACCGATAAGCGGACCCTCAAGAGGGCATTAGCAATAGTGTTTATAAGGCCCCCTTGTT
AACCCTAAACGGGTAGCATATGCTTCCCGGGTAGTAGTATATACTATCCAGACTAACCCTAATTCAATAG
CATATGTTACCCAACGGGAAGCATATGCTATCGAATTAGGGTTAGTAAAAGGGTCCTAAGGAACAGCGAT
ATCTCCCACCCCATGAGCTGTCACGGTTTTATTTACATGGGGTCAGGATTCCACGAGGGTAGTGAACCAT
TTTAGTCACAAGGGCAGTGGCTGAAGATCAAGGAGCGGGCAGTGAACTCTCCTGAATCTTCGCCTGCTTC
TTCATTCTCCTTCGTTTAGCTAATAGAATAACTGCTGAGTTGTGAACAGTAAGGTGTATGTGAGGTGCTC
GAAAACAAGGTTTCAGGTGACGCCCCCAGAATAAAATTTGGACGGGGGGTTCAGTGGTGGCATTGTGCTA
TGACACCAATATAACCCTCACAAACCCCTTGGGCAATAAATACTAGTGTAGGAATGAAACATTCTGAATA
TCTTTAACAATAGAAATCCATGGGGTGGGGACAAGCCGTAAAGACTGGATGTCCATCTCACACGAATTTA
TGGCTATGGGCAACACATAATCCTAGTGCAATATGATACTGGGGTTATTAAGATGTGTCCCAGGCAGGGA
CCAAGACAGGTGAACCATGTTGTTACACTCTATTTGTAACAAGGGGAAAGAGAGTGGACGCCGACAGCAG
CGGACTCCACTGGTTGTCTCTAACACCCCCGAAAATTAAACGGGGCTCCACGCCAATGGGGCCCATAAAC
AAAGACAAGTGGCCACTCTTTTTTTTGAAATTGTGGAGTGGGGGCACGCGTCAGCCCCCACACGCCGCCC
TGCGGTTTTGGACTGTAAAATAAGGGTGTAATAACTTGGCTGATTGTAACCCCGCTAACCACTGCGGTCA
AACCACTTGCCCACAAAACCACTAATGGCACCCCGGGGAATACCTGCATAAGTAGGTGGGCGGGCCAAGA
TAGGGGCGCGATTGCTGCGATCTGGAGGACAAATTACACACACTTGCGCCTGAGCGCCAAGCACAGGGTT
GTTGGTCCTCATATTCACGAGGTCGCTGAGAGCACGGTGGGCTAATGTTGCCATGGGTAGCATATACTAC
CCAAATATCTGGATAGCATATGCTATCCTAATCTATATCTGGGTAGCATAGGCTATCCTAATCTATATCT
GGGTAGCATATGCTATCCTAATCTATATCTGGGTAGTATATGCTATCCTAATTTATATCTGGGTAGCATA
GGCTATCCTAATCTATATCTGGGTAGCATATGCTATCCTAATCTATATCTGGGTAGTATATGCTATCCTA
ATCTGTATCCGGGTAGCATATGCTATCCTAATAGAGATTAGGGTAGTATATGCTATCCTAATTTATATCT
GGGTAGCATATACTACCCAAATATCTGGATAGCATATGCTATCCTAATCTATATCTGGGTAGCATATGCT
ATCCTAATCTATATCTGGGTAGCATAGGCTATCCTAATCTATATCTGGGTAGCATATGCTATCCTAATCT
ATATCTGGGTAGTATATGCTATCCTAATTTATATCTGGGTAGCATAGGCTATCCTAATCTATATCTGGGT
AGCATATGCTATCCTAATCTATATCTGGGTAGTATATGCTATCCTAATCTGTATCCGGGTAGCATATGCT
ATCCTCATGATAAGCTGTCAAACATGAGAATTTTCTTGAAGACGAAAGGGCCTCGTGATACGCCTATTTT
TATAGGTTAATGTCATGATAATAATGGTTTCTTAGACGTCAGGTGGCACTTTTCGGGGAAATGTGCGCGG
AACCCCTATTTGTTTATTTTTCTAAATACATTCAAATATGTATCCGCTCATGAGACAATAACCCTGATAA
ATGCTTCAATAATATTGAAAAAGGAAGAGTATGAGTATTCAACATTTCCGTGTCGCCCTTATTCCCTTTT
TTGCGGCATTTTGCCTTCCTGTTTTTGCTCACCCAGAAACGCTGGTGAAAGTAAAAGATGCTGAAGATCA
GTTGGGTGCACGAGTGGGTTACATCGAACTGGATCTCAACAGCGGTAAGATCCTTGAGAGTTTTCGCCCC
GAAGAACGTTTTCCAATGATGAGCACTTTTAAAGTTCTGCTATGTGGCGCGGTATTATCCCGTGTTGACG
CCGGGCAAGAGCAACTCGGTCGCCGCATACACTATTCTCAGAATGACTTGGTTGAGTACTCACCAGTCAC
AGAAAAGCATCTTACGGATGGCATGACAGTAAGAGAATTATGCAGTGCTGCCATAACCATGAGTGATAAC
ACTGCGGCCAACTTACTTCTGACAACGATCGGAGGACCGAAGGAGCTAACCGCTTTTTTGCACAACATGG
GGGATCATGTAACTCGCCTTGATCGTTGGGAACCGGAGCTGAATGAAGCCATACCAAACGACGAGCGTGA
CACCACGATGCCTGCAGCAATGGCAACAACGTTGCGCAAACTATTAACTGGCGAACTACTTACTCTAGCT
TCCCGGCAACAATTAATAGACTGGATGGAGGCGGATAAAGTTGCAGGACCACTTCTGCGCTCGGCCCTTC
CGGCTGGCTGGTTTATTGCTGATAAATCTGGAGCCGGTGAGCGTGGGTCTCGCGGTATCATTGCAGCACT
GGGGCCAGATGGTAAGCCCTCCCGTATCGTAGTTATCTACACGACGGGGAGTCAGGCAACTATGGATGAA
CGAAATAGACAGATCGCTGAGATAGGTGCCTCACTGATTAAGCATTGGTAACTGTCAGACCAAGTTTACT
CATATATACTTTAGATTGATTTAAAACTTCATTTTTAATTTAAAAGGATCTAGGTGAAGATCCTTTTTGA
TAATCTCATGACCAAAATCCCTTAACGTGAGTTTTCGTTCCACTGAGCGTCAGACCCCGTAGAAAAGATC
AAAGGATCTTCTTGAGATCCTTTTTTTCTGCGCGTAATCTGCTGCTTGCAAACAAAAAAACCACCGCTAC
CAGCGGTGGTTTGTTTGCCGGATCAAGAGCTACCAACTCTTTTTCCGAAGGTAACTGGCTTCAGCAGAGC
GCAGATACCAAATACTGTTCTTCTAGTGTAGCCGTAGTTAGGCCACCACTTCAAGAACTCTGTAGCACCG
CCTACATACCTCGCTCTGCTAATCCTGTTACCAGTGGCTGCTGCCAGTGGCGATAAGTCGTGTCTTACCG
GGTTGGACTCAAGACGATAGTTACCGGATAAGGCGCAGCGGTCGGGCTGAACGGGGGGTTCGTGCACACA
GCCCAGCTTGGAGCGAACGACCTACACCGAACTGAGATACCTACAGCGTGAGCTATGAGAAAGCGCCACG
CTTCCCGAAGGGAGAAAGGCGGACAGGTATCCGGTAAGCGGCAGGGTCGGAACAGGAGAGCGCACGAGGG
AGCTTCCAGGGGGAAACGCCTGGTATCTTTATAGTCCTGTCGGGTTTCGCCACCTCTGACTTGAGCGTCG
ATTTTTGTGATGCTCGTCAGGGGGGCGGAGCCTATGGAAAAACGCCAGCAACGCGGCCTTTTTACGGTTC
CTGGCCTTTTGCTGGCCTTTTGCTCACATGTTCTTTCCTGCGTTATCCCCTGATTCTGTGGATAACCGTA
TTACCGCCTTTGAGTGAGCTGATACCGCTCGCCGCAGCCGAACGACCGAGCGCAGCGAGTCAGTGAGCGA
GGAAGCGGAAGAGCGCCCAATACGCAAACCGCCTCTCCCCGCGCGTTGGCCGATTCATTAATGCAGCTGG
CACGACAGGTTTCCCGACTGGAAAGCGGGCAGTGAGCGCAACGCAATTAATGTGAGTTAGCTCACTCATT
AGGCACCCCAGGCTTTACACTTTATGCTTCCGGCTCGTATGTTGTGTGGAATTGTGAGCGGATAACAATT
TCACACAGGAAACAGCTATGACCATGATTACGCCAAGCTCTAGCTAGAGGTCGACCAATTCTCATGTTTG
ACAGCTTATCATCGCAGATCCGGGCAACGTTGTTGCCATTGCTGCAGGCGCAGAACTGGTAGGTATGGAA
GATCTATACATTGAATCAATATTGGCAATTAGCCATATTAGTCATTGGTTATATAGCATAAATCAATATT
GGCTATTGGCCATTGCATACGTTGTATCTATATCATAATATGTACATTTATATTGGCTCATGTCCAATAT
GACCGC
